>Addgene plasmid #129027 | pSpdCas9-huTET1CD-T2A-mCherry(PX458) | depositor full sequence | sequence record 247373 | pSpdCas9-huTET1CD-T2A-mCherry(PX458) sequence 11404 bps
GAGGGCCTATTTCCCATGATTCCTTCATATTTGCATATACGATACAAGGCTGTTAGAGAGATAATTGGAA
TTAATTTGACTGTAAACACAAAGATATTAGTACAAAATACGTGACGTAGAAAGTAATAATTTCTTGGGTA
GTTTGCAGTTTTAAAATTATGTTTTAAAATGGACTATCATATGCTTACCGTAACTTGAAAGTATTTCGAT
TTCTTGGCTTTATATATCTTGTGGAAAGGACGAAACACCGGGTCTTCGAGAAGACCTGTTTTAGAGCTAG
AAATAGCAAGTTAAAATAAGGCTAGTCCGTTATCAACTTGAAAAAGTGGCACCGAGTCGGTGCTTTTTTG
TTTTAGAGCTAGAAATAGCAAGTTAAAATAAGGCTAGTCCGTTTTTAGCGCGTGCGCCAATTCTGCAGAC
AAATGGCTCTAGAGGTACCCGTTACATAACTTACGGTAAATGGCCCGCCTGGCTGACCGCCCAACGACCC
CCGCCCATTGACGTCAATAGTAACGCCAATAGGGACTTTCCATTGACGTCAATGGGTGGAGTATTTACGG
TAAACTGCCCACTTGGCAGTACATCAAGTGTATCATATGCCAAGTACGCCCCCTATTGACGTCAATGACG
GTAAATGGCCCGCCTGGCATTGTGCCCAGTACATGACCTTATGGGACTTTCCTACTTGGCAGTACATCTA
CGTATTAGTCATCGCTATTACCATGGTCGAGGTGAGCCCCACGTTCTGCTTCACTCTCCCCATCTCCCCC
CCCTCCCCACCCCCAATTTTGTATTTATTTATTTTTTAATTATTTTGTGCAGCGATGGGGGCGGGGGGGG
GGGGGGGGCGCGCGCCAGGCGGGGCGGGGCGGGGCGAGGGGCGGGGCGGGGCGAGGCGGAGAGGTGCGGC
GGCAGCCAATCAGAGCGGCGCGCTCCGAAAGTTTCCTTTTATGGCGAGGCGGCGGCGGCGGCGGCCCTAT
AAAAAGCGAAGCGCGCGGCGGGCGGGAGTCGCTGCGACGCTGCCTTCGCCCCGTGCCCCGCTCCGCCGCC
GCCTCGCGCCGCCCGCCCCGGCTCTGACTGACCGCGTTACTCCCACAGGTGAGCGGGCGGGACGGCCCTT
CTCCTCCGGGCTGTAATTAGCTGAGCAAGAGGTAAGGGTTTAAGGGATGGTTGGTTGGTGGGGTATTAAT
GTTTAATTACCTGGAGCACCTGCCTGAAATCACTTTTTTTCAGGTTGGACCGGTGCCACCATGTACCCAT
ACGATGTTCCAGATTACGCTTCGCCGAAGAAAAAGCGCAAGGTCGAAGCGTCCGACAAGAAGTACAGCAT
CGGCCTGGCCATCGGCACCAACTCTGTGGGCTGGGCCGTGATCACCGACGAGTACAAGGTGCCCAGCAAG
AAATTCAAGGTGCTGGGCAACACCGACCGGCACAGCATCAAGAAGAACCTGATCGGAGCCCTGCTGTTCG
ACAGCGGCGAAACAGCCGAGGCCACCCGGCTGAAGAGAACCGCCAGAAGAAGATACACCAGACGGAAGAA
CCGGATCTGCTATCTGCAAGAGATCTTCAGCAACGAGATGGCCAAGGTGGACGACAGCTTCTTCCACAGA
CTGGAAGAGTCCTTCCTGGTGGAAGAGGATAAGAAGCACGAGCGGCACCCCATCTTCGGCAACATCGTGG
ACGAGGTGGCCTACCACGAGAAGTACCCCACCATCTACCACCTGAGAAAGAAACTGGTGGACAGCACCGA
CAAGGCCGACCTGCGGCTGATCTATCTGGCCCTGGCCCACATGATCAAGTTCCGGGGCCACTTCCTGATC
GAGGGCGACCTGAACCCCGACAACAGCGACGTGGACAAGCTGTTCATCCAGCTGGTGCAGACCTACAACC
AGCTGTTCGAGGAAAACCCCATCAACGCCAGCGGCGTGGACGCCAAGGCCATCCTGTCTGCCAGACTGAG
CAAGAGCAGACGGCTGGAAAATCTGATCGCCCAGCTGCCCGGCGAGAAGAAGAATGGCCTGTTCGGCAAC
CTGATTGCCCTGAGCCTGGGCCTGACCCCCAACTTCAAGAGCAACTTCGACCTGGCCGAGGATGCCAAAC
TGCAGCTGAGCAAGGACACCTACGACGACGACCTGGACAACCTGCTGGCCCAGATCGGCGACCAGTACGC
CGACCTGTTTCTGGCCGCCAAGAACCTGTCCGACGCCATCCTGCTGAGCGACATCCTGAGAGTGAACACC
GAGATCACCAAGGCCCCCCTGAGCGCCTCTATGATCAAGAGATACGACGAGCACCACCAGGACCTGACCC
TGCTGAAAGCTCTCGTGCGGCAGCAGCTGCCTGAGAAGTACAAAGAGATTTTCTTCGACCAGAGCAAGAA
CGGCTACGCCGGCTACATTGACGGCGGAGCCAGCCAGGAAGAGTTCTACAAGTTCATCAAGCCCATCCTG
GAAAAGATGGACGGCACCGAGGAACTGCTCGTGAAGCTGAACAGAGAGGACCTGCTGCGGAAGCAGCGGA
CCTTCGACAACGGCAGCATCCCCCACCAGATCCACCTGGGAGAGCTGCACGCCATTCTGCGGCGGCAGGA
AGATTTTTACCCATTCCTGAAGGACAACCGGGAAAAGATCGAGAAGATCCTGACCTTCCGCATCCCCTAC
TACGTGGGCCCTCTGGCCAGGGGAAACAGCAGATTCGCCTGGATGACCAGAAAGAGCGAGGAAACCATCA
CCCCCTGGAACTTCGAGGAAGTGGTGGACAAGGGCGCTTCCGCCCAGAGCTTCATCGAGCGGATGACCAA
CTTCGATAAGAACCTGCCCAACGAGAAGGTGCTGCCCAAGCACAGCCTGCTGTACGAGTACTTCACCGTG
TATAACGAGCTGACCAAAGTGAAATACGTGACCGAGGGAATGAGAAAGCCCGCCTTCCTGAGCGGCGAGC
AGAAAAAGGCCATCGTGGACCTGCTGTTCAAGACCAACCGGAAAGTGACCGTGAAGCAGCTGAAAGAGGA
CTACTTCAAGAAAATCGAGTGCTTCGACTCCGTGGAAATCTCCGGCGTGGAAGATCGGTTCAACGCCTCC
CTGGGCACATACCACGATCTGCTGAAAATTATCAAGGACAAGGACTTCCTGGACAATGAGGAAAACGAGG
ACATTCTGGAAGATATCGTGCTGACCCTGACACTGTTTGAGGACAGAGAGATGATCGAGGAACGGCTGAA
AACCTATGCCCACCTGTTCGACGACAAAGTGATGAAGCAGCTGAAGCGGCGGAGATACACCGGCTGGGGC
AGGCTGAGCCGGAAGCTGATCAACGGCATCCGGGACAAGCAGTCCGGCAAGACAATCCTGGATTTCCTGA
AGTCCGACGGCTTCGCCAACAGAAACTTCATGCAGCTGATCCACGACGACAGCCTGACCTTTAAAGAGGA
CATCCAGAAAGCCCAGGTGTCCGGCCAGGGCGATAGCCTGCACGAGCACATTGCCAATCTGGCCGGCAGC
CCCGCCATTAAGAAGGGCATCCTGCAGACAGTGAAGGTGGTGGACGAGCTCGTGAAAGTGATGGGCCGGC
ACAAGCCCGAGAACATCGTGATCGAAATGGCCAGAGAGAACCAGACCACCCAGAAGGGACAGAAGAACAG
CCGCGAGAGAATGAAGCGGATCGAAGAGGGCATCAAAGAGCTGGGCAGCCAGATCCTGAAAGAACACCCC
GTGGAAAACACCCAGCTGCAGAACGAGAAGCTGTACCTGTACTACCTGCAGAATGGGCGGGATATGTACG
TGGACCAGGAACTGGACATCAACCGGCTGTCCGACTACGATGTGGACGCCATCGTGCCTCAGAGCTTTCT
GAAGGACGACTCCATCGACAACAAGGTGCTGACCAGAAGCGACAAGAACCGGGGCAAGAGCGACAACGTG
CCCTCCGAAGAGGTCGTGAAGAAGATGAAGAACTACTGGCGGCAGCTGCTGAACGCCAAGCTGATTACCC
AGAGAAAGTTCGACAATCTGACCAAGGCCGAGAGAGGCGGCCTGAGCGAACTGGATAAGGCCGGCTTCAT
CAAGAGACAGCTGGTGGAAACCCGGCAGATCACAAAGCACGTGGCACAGATCCTGGACTCCCGGATGAAC
ACTAAGTACGACGAGAATGACAAGCTGATCCGGGAAGTGAAAGTGATCACCCTGAAGTCCAAGCTGGTGT
CCGATTTCCGGAAGGATTTCCAGTTTTACAAAGTGCGCGAGATCAACAACTACCACCACGCCCACGACGC
CTACCTGAACGCCGTCGTGGGAACCGCCCTGATCAAAAAGTACCCTAAGCTGGAAAGCGAGTTCGTGTAC
GGCGACTACAAGGTGTACGACGTGCGGAAGATGATCGCCAAGAGCGAGCAGGAAATCGGCAAGGCTACCG
CCAAGTACTTCTTCTACAGCAACATCATGAACTTTTTCAAGACCGAGATTACCCTGGCCAACGGCGAGAT
CCGGAAGCGGCCTCTGATCGAGACAAACGGCGAAACCGGGGAGATCGTGTGGGATAAGGGCCGGGATTTT
GCCACCGTGCGGAAAGTGCTGAGCATGCCCCAAGTGAATATCGTGAAAAAGACCGAGGTGCAGACAGGCG
GCTTCAGCAAAGAGTCTATCCTGCCCAAGAGGAACAGCGATAAGCTGATCGCCAGAAAGAAGGACTGGGA
CCCTAAGAAGTACGGCGGCTTCGACAGCCCCACCGTGGCCTATTCTGTGCTGGTGGTGGCCAAAGTGGAA
AAGGGCAAGTCCAAGAAACTGAAGAGTGTGAAAGAGCTGCTGGGGATCACCATCATGGAAAGAAGCAGCT
TCGAGAAGAATCCCATCGACTTTCTGGAAGCCAAGGGCTACAAAGAAGTGAAAAAGGACCTGATCATCAA
GCTGCCTAAGTACTCCCTGTTCGAGCTGGAAAACGGCCGGAAGAGAATGCTGGCCTCTGCCGGCGAACTG
CAGAAGGGAAACGAACTGGCCCTGCCCTCCAAATATGTGAACTTCCTGTACCTGGCCAGCCACTATGAGA
AGCTGAAGGGCTCCCCCGAGGATAATGAGCAGAAACAGCTGTTTGTGGAACAGCACAAGCACTACCTGGA
CGAGATCATCGAGCAGATCAGCGAGTTCTCCAAGAGAGTGATCCTGGCCGACGCTAATCTGGACAAAGTG
CTGTCCGCCTACAACAAGCACCGGGATAAGCCCATCAGAGAGCAGGCCGAGAATATCATCCACCTGTTTA
CCCTGACCAATCTGGGAGCCCCTGCCGCCTTCAAGTACTTTGACACCACCATCGACCGGAAGAGGTACAC
CAGCACCAAAGAGGTGCTGGACGCCACCCTGATCCACCAGAGCATCACCGGCCTGTACGAGACACGGATC
GACCTGTCTCAGCTGGGAGGCGACAAAAGGCCGGCGGCCACGAAAAAGGCCGGCCAGGGAGGAGGATCCC
TGCCCACCTGCAGCTGTCTTGATCGAGTTATACAAAAAGACAAAGGCCCATATTATACACACCTTGGGGC
AGGACCAAGTGTTGCTGCTGTCAGGGAAATCATGGAGAATAGGTATGGTCAAAAAGGAAACGCAATAAGG
ATAGAAATAGTAGTGTACACCGGTAAAGAAGGGAAAAGCTCTCATGGGTGTCCAATTGCTAAGTGGGTTT
TAAGAAGAAGCAGTGATGAAGAAAAAGTTCTTTGTTTGGTCCGGCAGCGTACAGGCCACCACTGTCCAAC
TGCTGTGATGGTGGTGCTCATCATGGTGTGGGATGGCATCCCTCTTCCAATGGCCGACCGGCTATACACA
GAGCTCACAGAGAATCTAAAGTCATACAATGGGCACCCTACCGACAGAAGATGCACCCTCAATGAAAATC
GTACCTGTACATGTCAAGGAATTGATCCAGAGACTTGTGGAGCTTCATTCTCTTTTGGCTGTTCATGGAG
TATGTACTTTAATGGCTGTAAGTTTGGTAGAAGCCCAAGCCCCAGAAGATTTAGAATTGATCCAAGCTCT
CCCTTACATGAAAAAAACCTTGAAGATAACTTACAGAGTTTGGCTACACGATTAGCTCCAATTTATAAGC
AGTATGCTCCAGTAGCTTACCAAAATCAGGTGGAATATGAAAATGTTGCCCGAGAATGTCGGCTTGGCAG
CAAGGAAGGTCGACCCTTCTCTGGGGTCACTGCTTGCCTGGACTTCTGTGCTCATCCCCACAGGGACATT
CACAACATGAATAATGGAAGCACTGTGGTTTGTACCTTAACTCGAGAAGATAACCGCTCTTTGGGTGTTA
TTCCTCAAGATGAGCAGCTCCATGTGCTACCTCTTTATAAGCTTTCAGACACAGATGAGTTTGGCTCCAA
GGAAGGAATGGAAGCCAAGATCAAATCTGGGGCCATCGAGGTCCTGGCACCCCGCCGCAAAAAAAGAACG
TGTTTCACTCAGCCTGTTCCCCGTTCTGGAAAGAAGAGGGCTGCGATGATGACAGAGGTTCTTGCACATA
AGATAAGGGCAGTGGAAAAGAAACCTATTCCCCGAATCAAGCGGAAGAATAACTCAACAACAACAAACAA
CAGTAAGCCTTCGTCACTGCCAACCTTAGGGAGTAACACTGAGACCGTGCAACCTGAAGTAAAAAGTGAA
ACCGAACCCCATTTTATCTTAAAAAGTTCAGACAACACTAAAACTTATTCGCTGATGCCATCCGCTCCTC
ACCCAGTGAAAGAGGCATCTCCAGGCTTCTCCTGGTCCCCGAAGACTGCTTCAGCCACACCAGCTCCACT
GAAGAATGACGCAACAGCCTCATGCGGGTTTTCAGAAAGAAGCAGCACTCCCCACTGTACGATGCCTTCG
GGAAGACTCAGTGGTGCCAATGCTGCAGCTGCTGATGGCCCTGGCATTTCACAGCTTGGCGAAGTGGCTC
CTCTCCCCACCCTGTCTGCTCCTGTGATGGAGCCCCTCATTAATTCTGAGCCTTCCACTGGTGTGACTGA
GCCGCTAACGCCTCATCAGCCAAACCACCAGCCCTCCTTCCTCACCTCTCCTCAAGACCTTGCCTCTTCT
CCAATGGAAGAAGATGAGCAGCATTCTGAAGCAGATGAGCCTCCATCAGACGAACCCCTATCTGATGACC
CCCTGTCACCTGCTGAGGAGAAATTGCCCCACATTGATGAGTATTGGTCAGACAGTGAGCACATCTTTTT
GGATGCAAATATTGGTGGGGTGGCCATCGCACCTGCTCACGGCTCGGTTTTGATTGAGTGTGCCCGGCGA
GAGCTGCACGCTACCACTCCTGTTGAGCACCCCAACCGTAATCATCCAACCCGCCTCTCCCTTGTCTTTT
ACCAGCACAAAAACCTAAATAAGCCCCAACATGGTTTTGAACTAAACAAGATTAAGTTTGAGGCTAAAGA
AGCTAAGAATAAGAAAATGAAGGCCTCAGAGCAAAAAGACCAGGCAGCTAATGAAGGTCCAGAACAGTCC
TCTGAAGTAAATGAATTGAACCAAATTCCTTCTCATAAAGCATTAACATTAACCCATGACAATGTTGTCA
CCGTGTCCCCTTATGCTCTCACACACGTTGCGGGGCCCTATAACCATTGGGTCATGGCCGGCCAGGCAAA
AAAGAAAAAGGAATTCGGCAGTGGAGAGGGCAGAGGAAGTCTGCTAACATGCGGTGACGTCGAGGAGAAT
CCTGGCCCAGTGAGCAAGGGCGAGGAGGATAACATGGCCATCATCAAGGAGTTCATGCGCTTCAAGGTGC
ACATGGAGGGCTCCGTGAACGGCCACGAGTTCGAGATCGAGGGCGAGGGCGAGGGCCGCCCCTACGAGGG
CACCCAGACCGCCAAGCTGAAGGTGACCAAGGGTGGCCCCCTGCCCTTCGCCTGGGACATCCTGTCCCCT
CAGTTCATGTACGGCTCCAAGGCCTACGTGAAGCACCCCGCCGACATCCCCGACTACTTGAAGCTGTCCT
TCCCCGAGGGCTTCAAGTGGGAGCGCGTGATGAACTTCGAGGACGGCGGCGTGGTGACCGTGACCCAGGA
CTCCTCCCTGCAGGACGGCGAGTTCATCTACAAGGTGAAGCTGCGCGGCACCAACTTCCCCTCCGACGGC
CCCGTAATGCAGAAGAAAACCATGGGCTGGGAGGCCTCCTCCGAGCGGATGTACCCCGAGGACGGCGCCC
TGAAGGGCGAGATCAAGCAGAGGCTGAAGCTGAAGGACGGCGGCCACTACGACGCTGAGGTCAAGACCAC
CTACAAGGCCAAGAAGCCCGTGCAGCTGCCCGGCGCCTACAACGTCAACATCAAGTTGGACATCACCTCC
CACAACGAGGACTACACCATCGTGGAACAGTACGAACGCGCCGAGGGCCGCCACTCCACCGGCGGCATGG
ACGAGCTGTACAAGTAAGAATTCTAACTAGAGCTCGCTGATCAGCCTCGACTGTGCCTTCTAGTTGCCAG
CCATCTGTTGTTTGCCCCTCCCCCGTGCCTTCCTTGACCCTGGAAGGTGCCACTCCCACTGTCCTTTCCT
AATAAAATGAGGAAATTGCATCGCATTGTCTGAGTAGGTGTCATTCTATTCTGGGGGGTGGGGTGGGGCA
GGACAGCAAGGGGGAGGATTGGGAAGAGAATAGCAGGCATGCTGGGGAGCGGCCGCAGGAACCCCTAGTG
ATGGAGTTGGCCACTCCCTCTCTGCGCGCTCGCTCGCTCACTGAGGCCGGGCGACCAAAGGTCGCCCGAC
GCCCGGGCTTTGCCCGGGCGGCCTCAGTGAGCGAGCGAGCGCGCAGCTGCCTGCAGGGGCGCCTGATGCG
GTATTTTCTCCTTACGCATCTGTGCGGTATTTCACACCGCATA
[142 nt withheld, positions 8864-9005]
C
[141 nt withheld, positions 9007-9147]
CCTTTGACGTTGGAGTCCACGTTCTTT
[37 nt withheld, positions 9175-9211]
ACCCTATCTCGGGCTATTCTTTTGATTTATAAGGGATTTTGCCGATTTCGGCCTATTGGTTAAAAAATGA
GCTGATTTAACAAAAATTTAACGCGAATTTTAACAAAATATTAACGTTTACAATTTTATGGTGCACTCTC
AGTACAATCTGCTCTGATGCCGCATAGTTAAGCCAGCCCCGACACCCGCCAACACCCGCTGACGCGCCCT
GACGGGCTTGTCTGCTCCCGGCATCCGCTTACAGACAAGCTGTGACCGTCTCCGGGAGCTGCATGTGTCA
GAGGTTTTCACCGTCATCACCGAAACGCGCGAGACGAAAGGGCCTCGTGATACGCCTATTTTTATAGGTT
AATGTCATGATAATAATGGTTTCTTAGACGTCAGGTGGCACTTTTCGGGGAAATGTGCGCGGAACCCCTA
TTTGTTTATTTTTCTAAATACATTCAAATATGTATCCGCTCATGAGACAATAACCCTGATAAATGCTTCA
ATAATATTGAAAAAGGAAGAGTATGAGTATTCAACATTTCCGTGTCGCCCTTATTCCCTTTTTTGCGGCA
TTTTGCCTTCCTGTTTTTGCTCACCCAGAAACGCTGGTGAAAGTAAAAGATGCTGAAGATCAGTTGGGTG
CACGAGTGGGTTACATCGAACTGGATCTCAACAGCGGTAAGATCCTTGAGAGTTTTCGCCCCGAAGAACG
TTTTCCAATGATGAGCACTTTTAAAGTTCTGCTATGTGGCGCGGTATTATCCCGTATTGACGCCGGGCAA
GAGCAACTCGGTCGCCGCATACACTATTCTCAGAATGACTTGGTTGAGTACTCACCAGTCACAGAAAAGC
ATCTTACGGATGGCATGACAGTAAGAGAATTATGCAGTGCTGCCATAACCATGAGTGATAACACTGCGGC
CAACTTACTTCTGACAACGATCGGAGGACCGAAGGAGCTAACCGCTTTTTTGCACAACATGGGGGATCAT
GTAACTCGCCTTGATCGTTGGGAACCGGAGCTGAATGAAGCCATACCAAACGACGAGCGTGACACCACGA
TGCCTGTAGCAATGGCAACAACGTTGCGCAAACTATTAACTGGCGAACTACTTACTCTAGCTTCCCGGCA
ACAATTAATAGACTGGATGGAGGCGGATAAAGTTGCAGGACCACTTCTGCGCTCGGCCCTTCCGGCTGGC
TGGTTTATTGCTGATAAATCTGGAGCCGGTGAGCGTGGAAGCCGCGGTATCATTGCAGCACTGGGGCCAG
ATGGTAAGCCCTCCCGTATCGTAGTTATCTACACGACGGGGAGTCAGGCAACTATGGATGAACGAAATAG
ACAGATCGCTGAGATAGGTGCCTCACTGATTAAGCATTGGTAACTGTCAGACCAAGTTTACTCATATATA
CTTTAGATTGATTTAAAACTTCATTTTTAATTTAAAAGGATCTAGGTGAAGATCCTTTTTGATAATCTCA
TGACCAAAATCCCTTAACGTGAGTTTTCGTTCCACTGAGCGTCAGACCCCGTAGAAAAGATCAAAGGATC
TTCTTGAGATCCTTTTTTTCTGCGCGTAATCTGCTGCTTGCAAACAAAAAAACCACCGCTACCAGCGGTG
GTTTGTTTGCCGGATCAAGAGCTACCAACTCTTTTTCCGAAGGTAACTGGCTTCAGCAGAGCGCAGATAC
CAAATACTGTCCTTCTAGTGTAGCCGTAGTTAGGCCACCACTTCAAGAACTCTGTAGCACCGCCTACATA
CCTCGCTCTGCTAATCCTGTTACCAGTGGCTGCTGCCAGTGGCGATAAGTCGTGTCTTACCGGGTTGGAC
TCAAGACGATAGTTACCGGATAAGGCGCAGCGGTCGGGCTGAACGGGGGGTTCGTGCACACAGCCCAGCT
TGGAGCGAACGACCTACACCGAACTGAGATACCTACAGCGTGAGCTATGAGAAAGCGCCACGCTTCCCGA
AGGGAGAAAGGCGGACAGGTATCCGGTAAGCGGCAGGGTCGGAACAGGAGAGCGCACGAGGGAGCTTCCA
GGGGGAAACGCCTGGTATCTTTATAGTCCTGTCGGGTTTCGCCACCTCTGACTTGAGCGTCGATTTTTGT
GATGCTCGTCAGGGGGGCGGAGCCTATGGAAAAACGCCAGCAACGCGGCCTTTTTACGGTTCCTGGCCTT
TTGCTGGCCTTTTGCTCACATGT
Features (pLannotate 1.2.2; 21 found; start..end, strand, type, name):
      1..241     +  promoter       U6 promoter: RNA polymerase III promoter for human U6 snRNA
    268..343     +  misc_RNA       gRNA scaffold: guide RNA scaffold for the Streptococcus pyogenes CRISPR/Cas9 system
    350..393     +  misc_RNA       gRNA scaffold (fragment): guide RNA scaffold for the Streptococcus pyogenes CRISPR/Cas9 system
    440..725     +  enhancer       CMV enhancer: human cytomegalovirus immediate early enhancer; contains an 18-bp deletion relative to the standard CMV enhancer
    727..1004    +  promoter       chicken β-actin promoter: No description available
   1005..1233    +  intron         hybrid intron: hybrid between chicken β-actin (CBA) and minute virus of mice (MMV) introns (Gray et al., 2011)
   1254..1281    +  CDS            3xHA (fragment): three tandem HA epitope tags
   1314..5414    +  CDS            Cas9: Cas9 (Csn1) endonuclease from the Streptococcus pyogenes Type II CRISPR/Cas system generates RNA-guided double strand breaks in DNA
   5415..5448    +  CDS            nucleoplasmin NLS (fragment): bipartite nuclear localization signal from nucleoplasmin
   5460..7613    +  CDS            TET1 (fragment): TET1_HUMAN - Also known as CXXC6, KIAA1676, LCX. Experimental evidence at protein level: Swiss-Prot protein existence level 1. Dioxygenase that catalyzes the conversion of the modified genomic base 5-methylcytosine (5mC) into 5-hydroxymethylcytosine (5hmC) and plays a key role in active DNA demethylation. Also mediates subsequent conversion of 5hmC into 5-formylcytosine (5fC), and conversion of 5fC to 5-carboxylcytosine (5caC). Conversion of 5mC into 5hmC, 5fC and 5caC probably constitutes the first step in cytosine demethylation. Methylation at the C5 position of cytosine bases is an epigenet
   7616..7640    +  CDS            nucleoplasmin NLS (fragment): bipartite nuclear localization signal from nucleoplasmin
   7710..8416    +  CDS            mCherry (fragment): monomeric derivative of DsRed fluorescent protein (Shaner et al., 2004) mammalian codon-optimized
   8451..8562    +  polyA_signal   bGH poly(A) signal: bovine growth hormone polyadenylation signal
   8667..8807    +  repeat_region  AAV2 ITR: inverted terminal repeat of adeno-associated virus serotype 2 inverted
   8812..8863    -  misc_feature   bom (fragment): basis of mobility region from pBR322
   8882..9262    +  rep_origin     M13 ori (sequence partly withheld): M13 bacteriophage origin of replication; arrow indicates direction of (+) strand synthesis
   9338..9387    -  misc_feature   bom (fragment): basis of mobility region from pBR322
   9489..9524    -  CDS            rop (fragment): Rop protein, which maintains plasmids at low copy number; rop
   9619..9723    +  promoter       AmpR promoter: bla
   9724..10584   +  CDS            AmpR: β-lactamase; bla; confers resistance to ampicillin, carbenicillin, and related antibiotics
  10755..11343   +  rep_origin     ori: high-copy-number ColE1/pMB1/pBR322/pUC origin of replication
