>Addgene plasmid #129027 | pSpdCas9-huTET1CD-T2A-mCherry(PX458) | addgene full sequence | sequence record 256129 | Addgene NGS Result
GAGGGCCTATTTCCCATGATTCCTTCATATTTGCATATACGATACAAGGCTGTTAGAGAGATAATTGGAA
TTAATTTGACTGTAAACACAAAGATATTAGTACAAAATACGTGACGTAGAAAGTAATAATTTCTTGGGTA
GTTTGCAGTTTTAAAATTATGTTTTAAAATGGACTATCATATGCTTACCGTAACTTGAAAGTATTTCGAT
TTCTTGGCTTTATATATCTTGTGGAAAGGACGAAACACCGGGTCTTCGAGAAGACCTGTTTTAGAGCTAG
AAATAGCAAGTTAAAATAAGGCTAGTCCGTTATCAACTTGAAAAAGTGGCACCGAGTCGGTGCTTTTTTG
TTTTAGAGCTAGAAATAGCAAGTTAAAATAAGGCTAGTCCGTTTTTAGCGCGTGCGCCAATTCTGCAGAC
AAATGGCTCTAGAGGTACCCGTTACATAACTTACGGTAAATGGCCCGCCTGGCTGACCGCCCAACGACCC
CCGCCCATTGACGTCAATAGTAACGCCAATAGGGACTTTCCATTGACGTCAATGGGTGGAGTATTTACGG
TAAACTGCCCACTTGGCAGTACATCAAGTGTATCATATGCCAAGTACGCCCCCTATTGACGTCAATGACG
GTAAATGGCCCGCCTGGCATTGTGCCCAGTACATGACCTTATGGGACTTTCCTACTTGGCAGTACATCTA
CGTATTAGTCATCGCTATTACCATGGTCGAGGTGAGCCCCACGTTCTGCTTCACTCTCCCCATCTCCCCC
CCCTCCCCACCCCCAATTTTGTATTTATTTATTTTTTAATTATTTTGTGCAGCGATGGGGGCGGGGGGGG
GGGGGGGGCGCGCGCCRGGGGGGGGGGGGGGGGGGGGGGGGGGGGGSGGGGSGRGGSGGRGRGGKGCGGC
GGCAGCCAATCAGAGCGGCGCGCTCCGAAAGTTTCCTTTTATGGCGAGGCGGCGGCGGCGGCGGCCCTAT
AAAAAGCGAAGCGCGCGGCGGGCGGGAGTCGCTGCGCGCTGCCTTCGCCCCGTGCCCCGCTCCGCCGCCG
CCTCGCGCCGCCCGCCCCGGCTCTGACTGACCGCGTTACTCCCACAGGTGAGCGGGCGGGACGGCCCTTC
TCCTCCGGGCTGTAATTAGCTGAGCAAGAGGTAAGGGTTTAAGGGATGGTTGGTTGGTGGGGTATTAATG
TTTAATTACCTGGAGCACCTGCCTGAAATCACTTTTTTTCAGGTTGGACCGGTGCCACCATGTACCCATA
CGATGTTCCAGATTACGCTTCGCCGAAGAAAAAGCGCAAGGTCGAAGCGTCCGACAAGAAGTACAGCATC
GGCCTGGCCATCGGCACCAACTCTGTGGGCTGGGCCGTGATCACCGACGAGTACAAGGTGCCCAGCAAGA
AATTCAAGGTGCTGGGCAACACCGACCGGCACAGCATCAAGAAGAACCTGATCGGAGCCCTGCTGTTCGA
CAGCGGCGAAACAGCCGAGGCCACCCGGCTGAAGAGAACCGCCAGAAGAAGATACACCAGACGGAAGAAC
CGGATCTGCTATCTGCAAGAGATCTTCAGCAACGAGATGGCCAAGGTGGACGACAGCTTCTTCCACAGAC
TGGAAGAGTCCTTCCTGGTGGAAGAGGATAAGAAGCACGAGCGGCACCCCATCTTCGGCAACATCGTGGA
CGAGGTGGCCTACCACGAGAAGTACCCCACCATCTACCACCTGAGAAAGAAACTGGTGGACAGCACCGAC
AAGGCCGACCTGCGGCTGATCTATCTGGCCCTGGCCCACATGATCAAGTTCCGGGGCCACTTCCTGATCG
AGGGCGACCTGAACCCCGACAACAGCGACGTGGACAAGCTGTTCATCCAGCTGGTGCAGACCTACAACCA
GCTGTTCGAGGAAAACCCCATCAACGCCAGCGGCGTGGACGCCAAGGCCATCCTGTCTGCCAGACTGAGC
AAGAGCAGACGGCTGGAAAATCTGATCGCCCAGCTGCCCGGCGAGAAGAAGAATGGCCTGTTCGGCAACC
TGATTGCCCTGAGCCTGGGCCTGACCCCCAACTTCAAGAGCAACTTCGACCTGGCCGAGGATGCCAAACT
GCAGCTGAGCAAGGACACCTACGACGACGACCTGGACAACCTGCTGGCCCAGATCGGCGACCAGTACGCC
GACCTGTTTCTGGCCGCCAAGAACCTGTCCGACGCCATCCTGCTGAGCGACATCCTGAGAGTGAACACCG
AGATCACCAAGGCCCCCCTGAGCGCCTCTATGATCAAGAGATACGACGAGCACCACCAGGACCTGACCCT
GCTGAAAGCTCTCGTGCGGCAGCAGCTGCCTGAGAAGTACAAAGAGATTTTCTTCGACCAGAGCAAGAAC
GGCTACGCCGGCTACATTGACGGCGGAGCCAGCCAGGAAGAGTTCTACAAGTTCATCAAGCCCATCCTGG
AAAAGATGGACGGCACCGAGGAACTGCTCGTGAAGCTGAACAGAGAGGACCTGCTGCGGAAGCAGCGGAC
CTTCGACAACGGCAGCATCCCCCACCAGATCCACCTGGGAGAGCTGCACGCCATTCTGCGGCGGCAGGAA
GATTTTTACCCATTCCTGAAGGACAACCGGGAAAAGATCGAGAAGATCCTGACCTTCCGCATCCCCTACT
ACGTGGGCCCTCTGGCCAGGGGAAACAGCAGATTCGCCTGGATGACCAGAAAGAGCGAGGAAACCATCAC
CCCCTGGAACTTCGAGGAAGTGGTGGACAAGGGCGCTTCCGCCCAGAGCTTCATCGAGCGGATGACCAAC
TTCGATAAGAACCTGCCCAACGAGAAGGTGCTGCCCAAGCACAGCCTGCTGTACGAGTACTTCACCGTGT
ATAACGAGCTGACCAAAGTGAAATACGTGACCGAGGGAATGAGAAAGCCCGCCTTCCTGAGCGGCGAGCA
GAAAAAGGCCATCGTGGACCTGCTGTTCAAGACCAACCGGAAAGTGACCGTGAAGCAGCTGAAAGAGGAC
TACTTCAAGAAAATCGAGTGCTTCGACTCCGTGGAAATCTCCGGCGTGGAAGATCGGTTCAACGCCTCCC
TGGGCACATACCACGATCTGCTGAAAATTATCAAGGACAAGGACTTCCTGGACAATGAGGAAAACGAGGA
CATTCTGGAAGATATCGTGCTGACCCTGACACTGTTTGAGGACAGAGAGATGATCGAGGAACGGCTGAAA
ACCTATGCCCACCTGTTCGACGACAAAGTGATGAAGCAGCTGAAGCGGCGGAGATACACCGGCTGGGGCA
GGCTGAGCCGGAAGCTGATCAACGGCATCCGGGACAAGCAGTCCGGCAAGACAATCCTGGATTTCCTGAA
GTCCGACGGCTTCGCCAACAGAAACTTCATGCAGCTGATCCACGACGACAGCCTGACCTTTAAAGAGGAC
ATCCAGAAAGCCCAGGTGTCCGGCCAGGGCGATAGCCTGCACGAGCACATTGCCAATCTGGCCGGCAGCC
CCGCCATTAAGAAGGGCATCCTGCAGACAGTGAAGGTGGTGGACGAGCTCGTGAAAGTGATGGGCCGGCA
CAAGCCCGAGAACATCGTGATCGAAATGGCCAGAGAGAACCAGACCACCCAGAAGGGACAGAAGAACAGC
CGCGAGAGAATGAAGCGGATCGAAGAGGGCATCAAAGAGCTGGGCAGCCAGATCCTGAAAGAACACCCCG
TGGAAAACACCCAGCTGCAGAACGAGAAGCTGTACCTGTACTACCTGCAGAATGGGCGGGATATGTACGT
GGACCAGGAACTGGACATCAACCGGCTGTCCGACTACGATGTGGACGCCATCGTGCCTCAGAGCTTTCTG
AAGGACGACTCCATCGACAACAAGGTGCTGACCAGAAGCGACAAGAACCGGGGCAAGAGCGACAACGTGC
CCTCCGAAGAGGTCGTGAAGAAGATGAAGAACTACTGGCGGCAGCTGCTGAACGCCAAGCTGATTACCCA
GAGAAAGTTCGACAATCTGACCAAGGCCGAGAGAGGCGGCCTGAGCGAACTGGATAAGGCCGGCTTCATC
AAGAGACAGCTGGTGGAAACCCGGCAGATCACAAAGCACGTGGCACAGATCCTGGACTCCCGGATGAACA
CTAAGTACGACGAGAATGACAAGCTGATCCGGGAAGTGAAAGTGATCACCCTGAAGTCCAAGCTGGTGTC
CGATTTCCGGAAGGATTTCCAGTTTTACAAAGTGCGCGAGATCAACAACTACCACCACGCCCACGACGCC
TACCTGAACGCCGTCGTGGGAACCGCCCTGATCAAAAAGTACCCTAAGCTGGAAAGCGAGTTCGTGTACG
GCGACTACAAGGTGTACGACGTGCGGAAGATGATCGCCAAGAGCGAGCAGGAAATCGGCAAGGCTACCGC
CAAGTACTTCTTCTACAGCAACATCATGAACTTTTTCAAGACCGAGATTACCCTGGCCAACGGCGAGATC
CGGAAGCGGCCTCTGATCGAGACAAACGGCGAAACCGGGGAGATCGTGTGGGATAAGGGCCGGGATTTTG
CCACCGTGCGGAAAGTGCTGAGCATGCCCCAAGTGAATATCGTGAAAAAGACCGAGGTGCAGACAGGCGG
CTTCAGCAAAGAGTCTATCCTGCCCAAGAGGAACAGCGATAAGCTGATCGCCAGAAAGAAGGACTGGGAC
CCTAAGAAGTACGGCGGCTTCGACAGCCCCACCGTGGCCTATTCTGTGCTGGTGGTGGCCAAAGTGGAAA
AGGGCAAGTCCAAGAAACTGAAGAGTGTGAAAGAGCTGCTGGGGATCACCATCATGGAAAGAAGCAGCTT
CGAGAAGAATCCCATCGACTTTCTGGAAGCCAAGGGCTACAAAGAAGTGAAAAAGGACCTGATCATCAAG
CTGCCTAAGTACTCCCTGTTCGAGCTGGAAAACGGCCGGAAGAGAATGCTGGCCTCTGCCGGCGAACTGC
AGAAGGGAAACGAACTGGCCCTGCCCTCCAAATATGTGAACTTCCTGTACCTGGCCAGCCACTATGAGAA
GCTGAAGGGCTCCCCCGAGGATAATGAGCAGAAACAGCTGTTTGTGGAACAGCACAAGCACTACCTGGAC
GAGATCATCGAGCAGATCAGCGAGTTCTCCAAGAGAGTGATCCTGGCCGACGCTAATCTGGACAAAGTGC
TGTCCGCCTACAACAAGCACCGGGATAAGCCCATCAGAGAGCAGGCCGAGAATATCATCCACCTGTTTAC
CCTGACCAATCTGGGAGCCCCTGCCGCCTTCAAGTACTTTGACACCACCATCGACCGGAAGAGGTACACC
AGCACCAAAGAGGTGCTGGACGCCACCCTGATCCACCAGAGCATCACCGGCCTGTACGAGACACGGATCG
ACCTGTCTCAGCTGGGAGGCGACAAAAGGCCGGCGGCCACGAAAAAGGCCGGCCAGGGAGGAGGATCCCT
GCCCACCTGCAGCTGTCTTGATCGAGTTATACAAAAAGACAAAGGCCCATATTATACACACCTTGGGGCA
GGACCAAGTGTTGCTGCTGTCAGGGAAATCATGGAGAATAGGTATGGTCAAAAAGGAAACGCAATAAGGA
TAGAAATAGTAGTGTACACCGGTAAAGAAGGGAAAAGCTCTCATGGGTGTCCAATTGCTAAGTGGGTTTT
AAGAAGAAGCAGTGATGAAGAAAAAGTTCTTTGTTTGGTCCGGCAGCGTACAGGCCACCACTGTCCAACT
GCTGTGATGGTGGTGCTCATCATGGTGTGGGATGGCATCCCTCTTCCAATGGCCGACCGGCTATACACAG
AGCTCACAGAGAATCTAAAGTCATACAATGGGCACCCTACCGACAGAAGATGCACCCTCAATGAAAATCG
TACCTGTACATGTCAAGGAATTGATCCAGAGACTTGTGGAGCTTCATTCTCTTTTGGCTGTTCATGGAGT
ATGTACTTTAATGGCTGTAAGTTTGGTAGAAGCCCAAGCCCCAGAAGATTTAGAATTGATCCAAGCTCTC
CCTTACATGAAAAAAACCTTGAAGATAACTTACAGAGTTTGGCTACACGATTAGCTCCAATTTATAAGCA
GTATGCTCCAGTAGCTTACCAAAATCAGGTGGAATATGAAAATGTTGCCCGAGAATGTCGGCTTGGCAGC
AAGGAAGGTCGACCCTTCTCTGGGGTCACTGCTTGCCTGGACTTCTGTGCTCATCCCCACAGGGACATTC
ACAACATGAATAATGGAAGCACTGTGGTTTGTACCTTAACTCGAGAAGATAACCGCTCTTTGGGTGTTAT
TCCTCAAGATGAGCAGCTCCATGTGCTACCTCTTTATAAGCTTTCAGACACAGATGAGTTTGGCTCCAAG
GAAGGAATGGAAGCCAAGATCAAATCTGGGGCCATCGAGGTCCTGGCACCCCGCCGCAAAAAAAGAACGT
GTTTCACTCAGCCTGTTCCCCGTTCTGGAAAGAAGAGGGCTGCGATGATGACAGAGGTTCTTGCACATAA
GATAAGGGCAGTGGAAAAGAAACCTATTCCCCGAATCAAGCGGAAGAATAACTCAACAACAACAAACAAC
AGTAAGCCTTCGTCACTGCCAACCTTAGGGAGTAACACTGAGACCGTGCAACCTGAAGTAAAAAGTGAAA
CCGAACCCCATTTTATCTTAAAAAGTTCAGACAACACTAAAACTTATTCGCTGATGCCATCCGCTCCTCA
CCCAGTGAAAGAGGCATCTCCAGGCTTCTCCTGGTCCCCGAAGACTGCTTCAGCCACACCAGCTCCACTG
AAGAATGACGCAACAGCCTCATGCGGGTTTTCAGAAAGAAGCAGCACTCCCCACTGTACGATGCCTTCGG
GAAGACTCAGTGGTGCCAATGCTGCAGCTGCTGATGGCCCTGGCATTTCACAGCTTGGCGAAGTGGCTCC
TCTCCCCACCCTGTCTGCTCCTGTGATGGAGCCCCTCATTAATTCTGAGCCTTCCACTGGTGTGACTGAG
CCGCTAACGCCTCATCAGCCAAACCACCAGCCCTCCTTCCTCACCTCTCCTCAAGACCTTGCCTCTTCTC
CAATGGAAGAAGATGAGCAGCATTCTGAAGCAGATGAGCCTCCATCAGACGAACCCCTATCTGATGACCC
CCTGTCACCTGCTGAGGAGAAATTGCCCCACATTGATGAGTATTGGTCAGACAGTGAGCACATCTTTTTG
GATGCAAATATTGGTGGGGTGGCCATCGCACCTGCTCACGGCTCGGTTTTGATTGAGTGTGCCCGGCGAG
AGCTGCACGCTACCACTCCTGTTGAGCACCCCAACCGTAATCATCCAACCCGCCTCTCCCTTGTCTTTTA
CCAGCACAAAAACCTAAATAAGCCCCAACATGGTTTTGAACTAAACAAGATTAAGTTTGAGGCTAAAGAA
GCTAAGAATAAGAAAATGAAGGCCTCAGAGCAAAAAGACCAGGCAGCTAATGAAGGTCCAGAACAGTCCT
CTGAAGTAAATGAATTGAACCAAATTCCTTCTCATAAAGCATTAACATTAACCCATGACAATGTTGTCAC
CGTGTCCCCTTATGCTCTCACACACGTTGCGGGGCCCTATAACCATTGGGTCATGGCCGGCCAGGCAAAA
AAGAAAAAGGAATTCGGCAGTGGAGAGGGCAGAGGAAGTCTGCTAACATGCGGTGACGTCGAGGAGAATC
CTGGCCCAGTGAGCAAGGGCGAGGAGGATAACATGGCCATCATCAAGGAGTTCATGCGCTTCAAGGTGCA
CATGGAGGGCTCCGTGAACGGCCACGAGTTCGAGATCGAGGGCGAGGGCGAGGGCCGCCCCTACGAGGGC
ACCCAGACCGCCAAGCTGAAGGTGACCAAGGGTGGCCCCCTGCCCTTCGCCTGGGACATCCTGTCCCCTC
AGTTCATGTACGGCTCCAAGGCCTACGTGAAGCACCCCGCCGACATCCCCGACTACTTGAAGCTGTCCTT
CCCCGAGGGCTTCAAGTGGGAGCGCGTGATGAACTTCGAGGACGGCGGCGTGGTGACCGTGACCCAGGAC
TCCTCCCTGCAGGACGGCGAGTTCATCTACAAGGTGAAGCTGCGCGGCACCAACTTCCCCTCCGACGGCC
CCGTAATGCAGAAGAAAACCATGGGCTGGGAGGCCTCCTCCGAGCGGATGTACCCCGAGGACGGCGCCCT
GAAGGGCGAGATCAAGCAGAGGCTGAAGCTGAAGGACGGCGGCCACTACGACGCTGAGGTCAAGACCACC
TACAAGGCCAAGAAGCCCGTGCAGCTGCCCGGCGCCTACAACGTCAACATCAAGTTGGACATCACCTCCC
ACAACGAGGACTACACCATCGTGGAACAGTACGAACGCGCCGAGGGCCGCCACTCCACCGGCGGCATGGA
CGAGCTGTACAAGTAAGAATTCTAACTAGAGCTCGCTGATCAGCCTCGACTGTGCCTTCTAGTTGCCAGC
CATCTGTTGTTTGCCCCTCCCCCGTGCCTTCCTTGACCCTGGAAGGTGCCACTCCCACTGTCCTTTCCTA
ATAAAATGAGGAAATTGCATCGCATTGTCTGAGTAGGTGTCATTCTATTCTGGGGGGTGGGGTGGGGCAG
GACAGCAAGGGGGAGGATTGGGAAGAGAATAGCAGGCATGCTGGGGAGCGGCCGCAGGAACCCCTAGTGA
TGGAGTTGGCCACTCCCTCTCTGCGCGCTCGCTCGCTCACTGAGGCCGGGCGACCAAAGGTCGCCCGACG
CCCGGGCTTTGCCCGGGCGGCCTCAGTGAGCGAGCGAGCGCGCAGCTGCCTGCAGGGGCGCCTGATGCGG
TATTTTCTCCTTACGCATCTGTGCGGTATTTCACACCGCATA
[95 nt withheld, positions 8863-8957]
T
[46 nt withheld, positions 8959-9004]
C
[141 nt withheld, positions 9006-9146]
CCTTTGACGTTGGAGTCCACGTTCTTT
[37 nt withheld, positions 9174-9210]
ACTCTATCTCGGGCTATTCTTTTGATTTATAAGGGATTTTGCCGATTTCGGTCTATTGGTTAAAAAATGA
GCTGATTTAACAAAAATTTAACGCGAATTTTAACAAAATATTAACGTTTACAATTTTATGGTGCACTCTC
AGTACAATCTGCTCTGATGCCGCATAGTTAAGCCAGCCCCGACACCCGCCAACACCCGCTGACGCGCCCT
GACGGGCTTGTCTGCTCCCGGCATCCGCTTACAGACAAGCTGTGACCGTCTCCGGGAGCTGCATGTGTCA
GAGGTTTTCACCGTCATCACCGAAACGCGCGAGACGAAAGGGCCTCGTGATACGCCTATTTTTATAGGTT
AATGTCATGATAATAATGGTTTCTTAGACGTCAGGTGGCACTTTTCGGGGAAATGTGCGCGGAACCCCTA
TTTGTTTATTTTTCTAAATACATTCAAATATGTATCCGCTCATGAGACAATAACCCTGATAAATGCTTCA
ATAATATTGAAAAAGGAAGAGTATGAGTATTCAACATTTCCGTGTCGCCCTTATTCCCTTTTTTGCGGCA
TTTTGCCTTCCTGTTTTTGCTCACCCAGAAACGCTGGTGAAAGTAAAAGATGCTGAAGATCAGTTGGGTG
CACGAGTGGGTTACATCGAACTGGATCTCAACAGCGGTAAGATCCTTGAGAGTTTTCGCCCCGAAGAACG
TTTTCCAATGATGAGCACTTTTAAAGTTCTGCTATGTGGCGCGGTATTATCCCGTATTGACGCCGGGCAA
GAGCAACTCGGTCGCCGCATACACTATTCTCAGAATGACTTGGTTGAGTACTCACCAGTCACAGAAAAGC
ATCTTACGGATGGCATGACAGTAAGAGAATTATGCAGTGCTGCCATAACCATGAGTGATAACACTGCGGC
CAACTTACTTCTGACAACGATCGGAGGACCGAAGGAGCTAACCGCTTTTTTGCACAACATGGGGGATCAT
GTAACTCGCCTTGATCGTTGGGAACCGGAGCTGAATGAAGCCATACCAAACGACGAGCGTGACACCACGA
TGCCTGTAGCAATGGCAACAACGTTGCGCAAACTATTAACTGGCGAACTACTTACTCTAGCTTCCCGGCA
ACAATTAATAGACTGGATGGAGGCGGATAAAGTTGCAGGACCACTTCTGCGCTCGGCCCTTCCGGCTGGC
TGGTTTATTGCTGATAAATCTGGAGCCGGTGAGCGTGGAAGCCGCGGTATCATTGCAGCACTGGGGCCAG
ATGGTAAGCCCTCCCGTATCGTAGTTATCTACACGACGGGGAGTCAGGCAACTATGGATGAACGAAATAG
ACAGATCGCTGAGATAGGTGCCTCACTGATTAAGCATTGGTAACTGTCAGACCAAGTTTACTCATATATA
CTTTAGATTGATTTAAAACTTCATTTTTAATTTAAAAGGATCTAGGTGAAGATCCTTTTTGATAATCTCA
TGACCAAAATCCCTTAACGTGAGTTTTCGTTCCACTGAGCGTCAGACCCCGTAGAAAAGATCAAAGGATC
TTCTTGAGATCCTTTTTTTCTGCGCGTAATCTGCTGCTTGCAAACAAAAAAACCACCGCTACCAGCGGTG
GTTTGTTTGCCGGATCAAGAGCTACCAACTCTTTTTCCGAAGGTAACTGGCTTCAGCAGAGCGCAGATAC
CAAATACTGTTCTTCTAGTGTAGCCGTAGTTAGGCCACCACTTCAAGAACTCTGTAGCACCGCCTACATA
CCTCGCTCTGCTAATCCTGTTACCAGTGGCTGCTGCCAGTGGCGATAAGTCGTGTCTTACCGGGTTGGAC
TCAAGACGATAGTTACCGGATAAGGCGCAGCGGTCGGGCTGAACGGGGGGTTCGTGCACACAGCCCAGCT
TGGAGCGAACGACCTACACCGAACTGAGATACCTACAGCGTGAGCTATGAGAAAGCGCCACGCTTCCCGA
AGGGAGAAAGGCGGACAGGTATCCGGTAAGCGGCAGGGTCGGAACAGGAGAGCGCACGAGGGAGCTTCCA
GGGGGAAACGCCTGGTATCTTTATAGTCCTGTCGGGTTTCGCCACCTCTGACTTGAGCGTCGATTTTTGT
GATGCTCGTCAGGGGGGCGGAGCCTATGGAAAAACGCCAGCAACGCGGCCTTTTTACGGTTCCTGGCCTT
TTGCTGGCCTTTTGCTCACATGT
Features (pLannotate 1.2.2; 20 found; start..end, strand, type, name):
      1..241     +  promoter       U6 promoter: RNA polymerase III promoter for human U6 snRNA
    268..343     +  misc_RNA       gRNA scaffold: guide RNA scaffold for the Streptococcus pyogenes CRISPR/Cas9 system
    350..393     +  misc_RNA       gRNA scaffold (fragment): guide RNA scaffold for the Streptococcus pyogenes CRISPR/Cas9 system
    440..725     +  enhancer       CMV enhancer: human cytomegalovirus immediate early enhancer; contains an 18-bp deletion relative to the standard CMV enhancer
   1005..1232    +  intron         hybrid intron: hybrid between chicken β-actin (CBA) and minute virus of mice (MMV) introns (Gray et al., 2011)
   1253..1280    +  CDS            3xHA (fragment): three tandem HA epitope tags
   1313..5413    +  CDS            Cas9: Cas9 (Csn1) endonuclease from the Streptococcus pyogenes Type II CRISPR/Cas system generates RNA-guided double strand breaks in DNA
   5414..5447    +  CDS            nucleoplasmin NLS (fragment): bipartite nuclear localization signal from nucleoplasmin
   5459..7612    +  CDS            TET1 (fragment): TET1_HUMAN - Also known as CXXC6, KIAA1676, LCX. Experimental evidence at protein level: Swiss-Prot protein existence level 1. Dioxygenase that catalyzes the conversion of the modified genomic base 5-methylcytosine (5mC) into 5-hydroxymethylcytosine (5hmC) and plays a key role in active DNA demethylation. Also mediates subsequent conversion of 5hmC into 5-formylcytosine (5fC), and conversion of 5fC to 5-carboxylcytosine (5caC). Conversion of 5mC into 5hmC, 5fC and 5caC probably constitutes the first step in cytosine demethylation. Methylation at the C5 position of cytosine bases is an epigenet
   7615..7639    +  CDS            nucleoplasmin NLS (fragment): bipartite nuclear localization signal from nucleoplasmin
   7709..8415    +  CDS            mCherry (fragment): monomeric derivative of DsRed fluorescent protein (Shaner et al., 2004) mammalian codon-optimized
   8450..8561    +  polyA_signal   bGH poly(A) signal: bovine growth hormone polyadenylation signal
   8666..8806    +  repeat_region  AAV2 ITR: inverted terminal repeat of adeno-associated virus serotype 2 inverted
   8811..8862    -  misc_feature   bom (fragment): basis of mobility region from pBR322
   8881..9336    +  rep_origin     f1 ori (sequence partly withheld): f1 bacteriophage origin of replication; arrow indicates direction of (+) strand synthesis
   9337..9386    -  misc_feature   bom (fragment): basis of mobility region from pBR322
   9488..9523    -  CDS            rop (fragment): Rop protein, which maintains plasmids at low copy number; rop
   9618..9722    +  promoter       AmpR promoter: bla
   9723..10583   +  CDS            AmpR: β-lactamase; bla; confers resistance to ampicillin, carbenicillin, and related antibiotics
  10754..11342   +  rep_origin     ori: high-copy-number ColE1/pMB1/pBR322/pUC origin of replication
