[The description below was written by a language model from this plasmid's Addgene catalogue record and pLannotate feature annotations shown in this document.]
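Description:
pSpdCas9-huTET1CD-T2A-mCherry(PX458) is a mammalian expression plasmid of about 11.4 kb, built on the PX458 all-in-one CRISPR backbone and designed for targeted DNA demethylation. It is propagated in E. coli through a high-copy ColE1/pUC-type origin with ampicillin selection (AmpR under its own bla promoter). It also retains a filamentous phage (f1/M13) origin and a single AAV2 ITR carried over from the parent backbone; with only one ITR annotated, it is not an AAV packaging vector.

The main cassette is driven by the CBh hybrid promoter, made up of the CMV enhancer, the chicken β-actin promoter and a hybrid CBA/MVM intron. It encodes an N-terminal HA tag and NLS followed by catalytically dead S. pyogenes Cas9 (D10A; H840A). This is joined through an NLS-containing segment to the catalytic domain of human TET1, the dioxygenase that oxidises 5-methylcytosine to 5-hydroxymethylcytosine and further products as the first step of active demethylation. A further NLS fragment, a T2A self-cleaving peptide and mCherry follow, and a bGH polyadenylation signal ends the unit. Transfected cells therefore make the red reporter as a separate protein and can be identified or sorted. The catalogue promoter field mentions EGFP, but the name and both feature tables show mCherry.

Upstream, a human U6 Pol III promoter precedes the guide cloning site and the S. pyogenes gRNA scaffold, so one plasmid supplies both the guide and the effector. The depositor notes that BbsI cannot be used for guide insertion because TET1CD contains BbsI sites. Guides are instead cloned into the parental PX458 and then transferred. The associated work applied the construct to demethylation of the FOXP3 TSDR. The depositor and sequencing-derived records differ by one nucleotide and are otherwise annotated almost identically.
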