Addgene plasmid #129027: pSpdCas9-huTET1CD-T2A-mCherry(PX458)
Purpose: targeted DNA demethylation, expression of dCas9-huTET1CD-T2A-mCherry and cloning backbone for sgRNA
Depositing lab: Julia K Polansky. Depositing organization: Charite Universitaetsmedizin Berlin. Publication: Targeted De-Methylation of the FOXP3-TSDR Is Sufficient to Induce Physiological FOXP3 Expression but Not a Functional Treg Phenotype. Kressler C, Gasparoni G, Nordstrom K, Hamo D, Salhab A, Dimitropoulos C, Tierling S, Reinke P, Volk HD, Walter J, Hamann A, Polansky JK. Front Immunol. 2021 Jan 7;11:609891. doi: 10.3389/fimmu.2020.609891. eCollection 2020. PubMed 33488615.
Backbone
  Vector backbone: PX458
  Backbone manufacturer: Feng Zhang (Addgene plasmid # 48138)
  Vector type: Mammalian Expression
Growth in bacteria
  Bacterial resistance: Ampicillin, 100 μg/mL
  Growth temperature: 37°C
  Growth strain: DH5alpha
  Copy number: Unknown
Gene/Insert
  Gene/Insert name: dCas9-huTET1CD, SgRNA cloning site (alt name: dCas9-huTET1CD-T2A-mCherry)
  Species: Synthetic
  Mutation: dCas9 (D10A;H840A)
  Promoter: CbH (for dCas9-huTET1CD-T2A-EGFP) U6 (for sgRNA)
  Tag / fusion protein: HA-Tag, NLS (N terminal on insert); T2A-mCherry (C terminal on backbone)
  Cloning method: Restriction Enzyme; 5′ cloning site Unknown (unknown if destroyed); 3′ cloning site Unknown (unknown if destroyed)
  Sequencing primers: 5′ SgRNA-cloning-site: hU6-F (GAGGGCCTATTTCCCATGATT)
Resource information
  A portion of this plasmid was derived from a plasmid made by: mCherry (BbsI removed) from Nicola Patron (Addgene plasmid # 50316); HA tag-NLS-dCas9 from Rudolf Jaenisch (Addgene plasmid # 48223); huTET1CD from Keith Joung (Addgene plasmid # 49236)
Terms and licenses: Academic/Nonprofit Terms; Industry Terms: Not Available to Industry
Depositor comments: For SgRNA cloning: Caution! BbsI cannot be used for SgRNA cloning in this plasmid, there are BbsI sites in TET1CD. Instead the guide sequence can be cloned into Addgene#48138 and in a second step transferred into this plasmid (for example using PvuI & XbaI). This plasmid was generated by Christopher Kressler.
How to cite: pSpdCas9-huTET1CD-T2A-mCherry(PX458) was a gift from Julia K Polansky (Addgene plasmid # 129027 ; http://n2t.net/addgene:129027 ; RRID:Addgene_129027)
